>Addgene plasmid #117182 | pAAV-IGK-dAPEX2-KDEL | addgene full sequence | sequence record 225165 | Addgene NGS Result
CCTGCAGGCAGCTGCGCGCTCGCTCGCTCACTGAGGCCGCCCGGGCGTCGGGCGACCTTTGGTCGCCCGG
CCTCAGTGAGCGAGCGAGCGCGCAGAGAGGGAGTGGCCAACTCCATCACTAGGGGTTCCTGCGGCCGCAC
GCGTAAGCTTTGCAAAGATGGATAAAGTTTTAAACAGAGAGGAATCTTTGCAGCTAATGGACCTTCTAGG
TCTTGAAAGGAGTGGGAATTGGCTCCGGTGCCCGTCAGTGGGCAGAGCGCACATCGCCCACAGTCCCCGA
GAAGTTGGGGGGAGGGGTCGGCAATTGAACCGGTGCCTAGAGAAGGTGGCGCGGGGTAAACTGGGAAAGT
GATGTCGTGTACTGGCTCCGCCTTTTTCCCGAGGGTGGGGGAGAACCGTATATAAGTGCAGTAGTCGCCG
TGAACGTTCTTTTTCGCAACGGGTTTGCCGCCAGAACACAGGTAAGTGCCGTGTGTGGTTCCCGCGGGCC
TGGCCTCTTTACGGGTTATGGCCCTTGCGTGCCTTGAATTACTTCCACCTGGCTGCAGTACGTGATTCTT
GATCCCGAGCTTCGGGTTGGAAGTGGGTGGGAGAGTTCGAGGCCTTGCGCTTAAGGAGCCCCTTCGCCTC
GTGCTTGAGTTGAGGCCTGGCCTGGGCGCTGGGGCCGCCGCGTGCGAATCTGGTGGCACCTTCGCGCCTG
TCTCGCTGCTTTCGATAAGTCTCTAGCCATTTAAAATTTTTGATGACCTGCTGCGACGCTTTTTTTCTGG
CAAGATAGTCTTGTAAATGCGGGCCAAGATCTGCACACTGGTATTTCGGTTTTTGGGGCCGCGGGCGGCG
ACGGGGCCCGTGCGTCCCAGCGCACATGTTCGGCGAGGCGGGGCCTGCGAGCGCGGCCACCGAGAATCGG
ACGGGGGTAGTCTCAAGCTGGCCGGCCTGCTCTGGTGCCTGGCCTCGCGCCGCCGTGTATCGCCCCGCCC
TGGGCGGCAAGGCTGGCCCGGTCGGCACCAGTTGCGTGAGCGGAAAGATGGCCGCTTCCCGGCCCTGCTG
CAGGGAGCTCAAAATGGAGGACGCGGCGCTCGGGAGAGCGGGCGGGTGAGTCACCCACACAAAGGAAAAG
GGCCTTTCCGTCCTCAGCCGTCGCTTCATGTGACTCCACGGAGTACCGGGCGCCGTCCAGGCACCTCGAT
TAGTTCTCGAGCTTTTGGAGTACGTCGTCTTTAGGTTGGGGGGAGGGGTTTTATGCGATGGAGTTTCCCC
ACACTGAGTGGGTGGAGACTGAAGTTAGGCCAGCTTGGCACTTGATGTAATTCTCCTTGGAATTTGCCCT
TTTTGAGTTTGGATCTTGGTTCATTCTCAAGCCTCAGACAGTGGTTCAAAGTTTTTTTCTTCCATTTCAG
GTGTCGTGAGGTACCGGATCCTCTAGAGTCGACTCCGGAATAACTTCGTATAGGATACTTTATACGAAGT
TATGCTAGAATTCGCCACCATGGAGACAGACACACTCCTGCTATGGGTACTGCTGCTCTGGGTTCCAGGT
TCCACTGGTGACGGAAAGTCTTACCCAACTGTGAGTGCTGATTACCAGAAGGCCGTTGAGAAGGCGAAGA
AGAAGCTCAGAGGCTTCATCGCTGAGAAGAGATGCGCTCCTCTAATGCTCCGTTTGGCATTCCACTCTGC
TGGAACCTTTGACAAGGGCACGAAGACCGGTGGACCCTTCGGAACCATCAAGCACCCTGCCGAACTGGCT
CACAGCGCTAACAACGGTCTTGACATCGCTGTTAGGCTTTTGGAGCCACTCAAGGCGGAGTTCCCTATTT
TGAGCTACGCCGATTTCTACCAGTTGGCTGGCGTTGTTGCCGTTGAGGTCACGGGTGGACCTGAAGTTCC
ATTCCACCCTGGAAGAGAGGACAAGCCTGAGCCACCACCAGAGGGTCGCTTGCCCGATCCCACTAAGGGT
TCTGACCATTTGAGAGATGTGTTTGGCAAAGCTATGGGGCTTACTGACCAAGATATCGTTGCTCTATCTG
GGGGTCACACTATTGGAGCTGCACACAAGGAGCGTTCTGGATTTGAGGGTCCCTGGACCTCTAATCCTCT
TATTTTCGACAACTCATACTTCACGGAGTTGTTGAGTGGTGAGAAGGAAGGTCTCCTTCAGCTACCTTCT
GACAAGGCTCTTTTGTCTGACCCTGTATTCCGCCCTCTCGTTGATAAATATGCAGCGGACGAAGATGCCT
TCTTTGCTGATTACGCTGAGGCTCACCAAAAGCTTTCCGAGCTTGGGTTTGCTGATGCCAAGGACGAGCT
GTAAGCTAGCGTACAAGTAAGGCGCGCCATAACTTCGTATAATGTATGCTATACGAAGTTATGAATTCGA
TATCAAGCTTATCGATAATCAACCTCTGGATTACAAAATTTGTGAAAGATTGACTGGTATTCTTAACTAT
GTTGCTCCTTTTACGCTATGTGGATACGCTGCTTTAATGCCTTTGTATCATGCTATTGCTTCCCGTATGG
CTTTCATTTTCTCCTCCTTGTATAAATCCTGGTTGCTGTCTCTTTATGAGGAGTTGTGGCCCGTTGTCAG
GCAACGTGGCGTGGTGTGCACTGTGTTTGCTGACGCAACCCCCACTGGTTGGGGCATTGCCACCACCTGT
CAGCTCCTTTCCGGGACTTTCGCTTTCCCCCTCCCTATTGCCACGGCGGAACTCATCGCCGCCTGCCTTG
CCCGCTGCTGGACAGGGGCTCGGCTGTTGGGCACTGACAATTCCGTGGTGTTGTCGGGGAAATCATCGTC
CTTTCCTTGGCTGCTCGCCTATGTTGCCACCTGGATTCTGCGCGGGACGTCCTTCTGCTACGTCCCTTCG
GCCCTCAATCCAGCGGACCTTCCTTCCCGCGGCCTGCTGCCGGCTCTGCGGCCTCTTCCGCGTCTTCGCC
TTCGCCCTCAGACGAGTCGGATCTCCCTTTGGGCCGCCTCCCCGCATCGATACCGAGCGCTGCTCGAGAG
ATCTACGGGTGGCATCCCTGTGACCCCTCCCCAGTGCCTCTCCTGGCCCTGGAAGTTGCCACTCCAGTGC
CCACCAGCCTTGTCCTAATAAAATTAAGTTGCATCATTTTGTCTGACTAGGTGTCCTTCTATAATATTAT
GGGGTGGAGGGGGGTGGTATGGAGCAAGGGGCAAGTTGGGAAGACAACCTGTAGGGCCTGCGGGGTCTAT
TGGGAACCAAGCTGGAGTGCAGTGGCACAATCTTGGCTCACTGCAATCTCCGCCTCCTGGGTTCAAGCGA
TTCTCCTGCCTCAGCCTCCCGAGTTGTTGGGATTCCAGGCATGCATGACCAGGCTCAGCTAATTTTTGTT
TTTTTGGTAGAGACGGGGTTTCACCATATTGGCCAGGCTGGTCTCCAACTCCTAATCTCAGGTGATCTAC
CCACCTTGGCCTCCCAAATTGCTGGGATTACAGGCGTGAACCACTGCTCCCTTCCCTGTCCTTCTGATTT
TGTAGGTAACCACGTGCGGACCGAGCGGCCGCAGGAACCCCTAGTGATGGAGTTGGCCACTCCCTCTCTG
CGCGCTCGCTCGCTCACTGAGGCCGGGCGACCAAAGGTCGCCCGACGCCCGGGCTTTGCCCGGGCGGCCT
CAGTGAGCGAGCGAGCGCGCAGCTGCCTGCAGGGGCGCCTGATGCGGTATTTTCTCCTTACGCATCTGTG
CGGTATTTCACACCGCATA
[95 nt withheld, positions 3730-3824]
T
[46 nt withheld, positions 3826-3871]
C
[141 nt withheld, positions 3873-4013]
CCTTTGACGTTGGAGTCCACGTTCTTT
[37 nt withheld, positions 4041-4077]
ACTCTATCTCGGGCTATTCTTTTGATTTATAAGGGATTTTGCCGATTTCGGTCTATTGGTTAAAAAATGA
GCTGATTTAACAAAAATTTAACGCGAATTTTAACAAAATATTAACGTTTACAATTTTATGGTGCACTCTC
AGTACAATCTGCTCTGATGCCGCATAGTTAAGCCAGCCCCGACACCCGCCAACACCCGCTGACGCGCCCT
GACGGGCTTGTCTGCTCCCGGCATCCGCTTACAGACAAGCTGTGACCGTCTCCGGGAGCTGCATGTGTCA
GAGGTTTTCACCGTCATCACCGAAACGCGCGAGACGAAAGGGCCTCGTGATACGCCTATTTTTATAGGTT
AATGTCATGATAATAATGGTTTCTTAGACGTCAGGTGGCACTTTTCGGGGAAATGTGCGCGGAACCCCTA
TTTGTTTATTTTTCTAAATACATTCAAATATGTATCCGCTCATGAGACAATAACCCTGATAAATGCTTCA
ATAATATTGAAAAAGGAAGAGTATGAGTATTCAACATTTCCGTGTCGCCCTTATTCCCTTTTTTGCGGCA
TTTTGCCTTCCTGTTTTTGCTCACCCAGAAACGCTGGTGAAAGTAAAAGATGCTGAAGATCAGTTGGGTG
CACGAGTGGGTTACATCGAACTGGATCTCAACAGCGGTAAGATCCTTGAGAGTTTTCGCCCCGAAGAACG
TTTTCCAATGATGAGCACTTTTAAAGTTCTGCTATGTGGCGCGGTATTATCCCGTATTGACGCCGGGCAA
GAGCAACTCGGTCGCCGCATACACTATTCTCAGAATGACTTGGTTGAGTACTCACCAGTCACAGAAAAGC
ATCTTACGGATGGCATGACAGTAAGAGAATTATGCAGTGCTGCCATAACCATGAGTGATAACACTGCGGC
CAACTTACTTCTGACAACGATCGGAGGACCGAAGGAGCTAACCGCTTTTTTGCACAACATGGGGGATCAT
GTAACTCGCCTTGATCGTTGGGAACCGGAGCTGAATGAAGCCATACCAAACGACGAGCGTGACACCACGA
TGCCTGTAGCAATGGCAACAACGTTGCGCAAACTATTAACTGGCGAACTACTTACTCTAGCTTCCCGGCA
ACAATTAATAGACTGGATGGAGGCGGATAAAGTTGCAGGACCACTTCTGCGCTCGGCCCTTCCGGCTGGC
TGGTTTATTGCTGATAAATCTGGAGCCGGTGAGCGTGGGTCTCGCGGTATCATTGCAGCACTGGGGCCAG
ATGGTAAGCCCTCCCGTATCGTAGTTATCTACACGACGGGGAGTCAGGCAACTATGGATGAACGAAATAG
ACAGATCGCTGAGATAGGTGCCTCACTGATTAAGCATTGGTAACTGTCAGACCAAGTTTACTCATATATA
CTTTAGATTGATTTAAAACTTCATTTTTAATTTAAAAGGATCTAGGTGAAGATCCTTTTTGATAATCTCA
TGACCAAAATCCCTTAACGTGAGTTTTCGTTCCACTGAGCGTCAGACCCCGTAGAAAAGATCAAAGGATC
TTCTTGAGATCCTTTTTTTCTGCGCGTAATCTGCTGCTTGCAAACAAAAAAACCACCGCTACCAGCGGTG
GTTTGTTTGCCGGATCAAGAGCTACCAACTCTTTTTCCGAAGGTAACTGGCTTCAGCAGAGCGCAGATAC
CAAATACTGTTCTTCTAGTGTAGCCGTAGTTAGGCCACCACTTCAAGAACTCTGTAGCACCGCCTACATA
CCTCGCTCTGCTAATCCTGTTACCAGTGGCTGCTGCCAGTGGCGATAAGTCGTGTCTTACCGGGTTGGAC
TCAAGACGATAGTTACCGGATAAGGCGCAGCGGTCGGGCTGAACGGGGGGTTCGTGCACACAGCCCAGCT
TGGAGCGAACGACCTACACCGAACTGAGATACCTACAGCGTGAGCTATGAGAAAGCGCCACGCTTCCCGA
AGGGAGAAAGGCGGACAGGTATCCGGTAAGCGGCAGGGTCGGAACAGGAGAGCGCACGAGGGAGCTTCCA
GGGGGAAACGCCTGGTATCTTTATAGTCCTGTCGGGTTTCGCCACCTCTGACTTGAGCGTCGATTTTTGT
GATGCTCGTCAGGGGGGCGGAGCCTATGGAAAAACGCCAGCAACGCGGCCTTTTTACGGTTCCTGGCCTT
TTGCTGGCCTTTTGCTCACATGT
Features (pLannotate 1.2.2; 20 found; start..end, strand, type, name):
     12..39      +  repeat_region  AAV2 ITR (fragment): inverted terminal repeat of adeno-associated virus serotype 2 inverted
     68..95      +  repeat_region  AAV2 ITR (fragment): inverted terminal repeat of adeno-associated virus serotype 2 inverted
    158..224     +  CDS            small t antigen (fragment): SV40 (simian virus 40) small t antigen
    231..1409    +  promoter       EF-1α promoter: strong constitutive promoter for human elongation factor EF-1α
   1416..1433    +  misc_feature   MCS (fragment): pUC18/19 multiple cloning site
   1440..1473    +  protein_bind   lox2272: Cre-mediated recombination occurs in the 8-bp core sequence (GGATACTT). lox2272 sites are compatible with each other, but incompatible with loxP or loxN sites (Lee and Saito, 1988). Cre recombinase
   1490..1552    +  sig_peptide    Igκ leader: leader sequence from mouse immunoglobulin κ light chain
   1553..2299    +  CDS            APEX2: soybean ascorbate peroxidase, engineered to serve as a monomeric tag for electron microscopy and live-cell proteomics (Lam et al., 2015) more active than the original APEX due to the A134P mutation
   2339..2372    -  protein_bind   loxP: Cre-mediated recombination occurs in the 8-bp core sequence (GCATACAT). Cre recombinase
   2373..2397    +  misc_feature   MCS (fragment): pBluescript multiple cloning site
   2397..2985    +  misc_feature   WPRE: woodchuck hepatitis virus posttranscriptional regulatory element
   3017..3493    +  polyA_signal   hGH poly(A) signal: human growth hormone polyadenylation signal
   3533..3673    +  repeat_region  AAV2 ITR: inverted terminal repeat of adeno-associated virus serotype 2 inverted
   3678..3729    -  misc_feature   bom (fragment): basis of mobility region from pBR322
   3748..4203    +  rep_origin     f1 ori (sequence partly withheld): f1 bacteriophage origin of replication; arrow indicates direction of (+) strand synthesis
   4204..4253    -  misc_feature   bom (fragment): basis of mobility region from pBR322
   4355..4390    -  CDS            rop (fragment): Rop protein, which maintains plasmids at low copy number; rop
   4485..4589    +  promoter       AmpR promoter: bla
   4590..5450    +  CDS            AmpR: β-lactamase; bla; confers resistance to ampicillin, carbenicillin, and related antibiotics
   5621..6209    +  rep_origin     ori: high-copy-number ColE1/pMB1/pBR322/pUC origin of replication
