[The description below was written by a language model from this plasmid's Addgene catalogue record and pLannotate feature annotations shown in this document.]
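Description:
pAAV-IGK-dAPEX2-KDEL (called pAAV-ER-dAPEX2 in the associated publication) is an adeno-associated virus transfer plasmid for mammalian expression of an endoplasmic reticulum-targeted peroxidase reporter used in electron microscopy. The pAAV backbone carries AAV2 inverted terminal repeats flanking the expression cassette. The right ITR is annotated in full, while only short fragments are detected on the left, which is common for these structured repeats in sequencing-based annotation. The ITRs allow the intervening DNA to be packaged into recombinant AAV particles. In bacteria the plasmid is maintained at high copy through a ColE1/pUC-type origin and selected with ampicillin via β-lactamase. An f1 origin is also present.

The cassette is driven by the human EF-1α promoter and encodes soybean ascorbate peroxidase carrying the W41F and A134P mutations. A mouse Igκ leader peptide precedes it to direct the protein into the secretory pathway. According to the construct name, a C-terminal KDEL motif retains it in the ER, although KDEL is not separately annotated in the feature table. Downstream, a WPRE enhances transcript stability and expression, and the human growth hormone polyadenylation signal terminates the message.

The coding region lies in the same orientation as the promoter. It is flanked by a single lox2272 site upstream and a single loxP site, in reverse orientation, downstream. These two sites are incompatible with each other and look like remnants of a double-floxed design, but the record does not state whether expression depends on Cre.

The peroxidase generates electron-dense staining confined to a defined compartment. Its stated purpose is multiplexed EM labeling, in which reporters in different subcellular locations distinguish multiple cell types in the same sample.
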