Addgene plasmid #117182: pAAV-IGK-dAPEX2-KDEL
Purpose: Plasmid name in publication: pAAV-ER-dAPEX2. Peroxidase reporter for multiplexed electron microscopy labeling
Depositing lab: David Ginty. Depositing organization: Harvard Medical School. Publication: Multiplexed peroxidase-based electron microscopy labeling enables simultaneous visualization of multiple cell types. Zhang Q, Lee WA, Paul DL, Ginty DD. Nat Neurosci. 2019 Mar 18. pii: 10.1038/s41593-019-0358-7. doi: 10.1038/s41593-019-0358-7. PubMed 30886406.
Backbone
  Vector backbone: pAAV
  Backbone size w/o insert (bp): 5455
  Total vector size (bp): 6280
  Vector type: Mammalian Expression, AAV
Growth in bacteria
  Bacterial resistance: Ampicillin, 100 μg/mL
  Growth temperature: 37°C
  Growth strain: NEB Stable
  Copy number: High Copy
Gene/Insert
  Gene/Insert name: IGK-dAPEX2-KDEL (alt name: pAAV-ER-dAPEX2)
  Species: G. max (soybean)
  Insert size (bp): 825
  Mutation: W41F and A134P on soybean APX
  Promoter: EF1a
  Cloning method: Gibson Cloning
  Sequencing primers: 5′ tcaagcctcagacagtggttc; 3′ CATAGCGTAAAAGGAGCAACA
Terms and licenses: Academic/Nonprofit Terms; Industry Terms: Not Available to Industry
How to cite: pAAV-IGK-dAPEX2-KDEL was a gift from David Ginty (Addgene plasmid # 117182 ; http://n2t.net/addgene:117182 ; RRID:Addgene_117182)
